>Addgene plasmid #89155 | pET28a-PTBP1-RRM12CCtoSS | addgene full sequence | sequence record 175735 | Addgene NGS Result
AGGATCTTCTTGAGATCCTTTTTTTCTGCGCGTAATCTGCTGCTTGCAAACAAAAAAACCACCGCTACCA
GCGGTGGTTTGTTTGCCGGATCAAGAGCTACCAACTCTTTTTCCGAAGGTAACTGGCTTCAGCAGAGCGC
AGATACCAAATACTGTCCTTCTAGTGTAGCCGTAGTTAGGCCACCACTTCAAGAACTCTGTAGCACCGCC
TACATACCTCGCTCTGCTAATCCTGTTACCAGTGGCTGCTGCCAGTGGCGATAAGTCGTGTCTTACCGGG
TTGGACTCAAGACGATAGTTACCGGATAAGGCGCAGCGGTCGGGCTGAACGGGGGGTTCGTGCACACAGC
CCAGCTTGGAGCGAACGACCTACACCGAACTGAGATACCTACAGCGTGAGCTATGAGAAAGCGCCACGCT
TCCCGAAGGGAGAAAGGCGGACAGGTATCCGGTAAGCGGCAGGGTCGGAACAGGAGAGCGCACGAGGGAG
CTTCCAGGGGGAAACGCCTGGTATCTTTATAGTCCTGTCGGGTTTCGCCACCTCTGACTTGAGCGTCGAT
TTTTGTGATGCTCGTCAGGGGGGCGGAGCCTATGGAAAAACGCCAGCAACGCGGCCTTTTTACGGTTCCT
GGCCTTTTGCTGGCCTTTTGCTCACATGTTCTTTCCTGCGTTATCCCCTGATTCTGTGGATAACCGTATT
ACCGCCTTTGAGTGAGCTGATACCGCTCGCCGCAGCCGAACGACCGAGCGCAGCGAGTCAGTGAGCGAGG
AAGCGGAAGAGCGCCTGATGCGGTATTTTCTCCTTACGCATCTGTGCGGTATTTCACACCGCAATGGTGC
ACTCTCAGTACAATCTGCTCTGATGCCGCATAGTTAAGCCAGTATACACTCCGCTATCGCTACGTGACTG
GGTCATGGCTGCGCCCCGACACCCGCCAACACCCGCTGACGCGCCCTGACGGGCTTGTCTGCTCCCGGCA
TCCGCTTACAGACAAGCTGTGACCGTCTCCGGGAGCTGCATGTGTCAGAGGTTTTCACCGTCATCACCGA
AACGCGCGAGGCAGCTGCGGTAAAGCTCATCAGCGTGGTCGTGAAGCGATTCACAGATGTCTGCCTGTTC
ATCCGCGTCCAGCTCGTTGAGTTTCTCCAGAAGCGTTAATGTCTGGCTTCTGATAAAGCGGGCCATGTTA
AGGGCGGTTTTTTCCTGTTTGGTCACTGATGCCTCCGTGTAAGGGGGATTTCTGTTCATGGGGGTAATGA
TACCGATGAAACGAGAGAGGATGCTCACGATACGGGTTACTGATGATGAACATGCCCGGTTACTGGAACG
TTGTGAGGGTAAACAACTGGCGGTATGGATGCGGCGGGACCAGAGAAAAATCACTCAGGGTCAATGCCAG
CGCTTCGTTAATACAGATGTAGGTGTTCCACAGGGTAGCCAGCAGCATCCTGCGATGCAGATCCGGAACA
TAATGGTGCAGGGCGCTGACTTCCGCGTTTCCAGACTTTACGAAACACGGAAACCGAAGACCATTCATGT
TGTTGCTCAGGTCGCAGACGTTTTGCAGCAGCAGTCGCTTCACGTTCGCTCGCGTATCGGTGATTCATTC
TGCTAACCAGTAAGGCAACCCCGCCAGCCTAGCCGGGTCCTCAACGACAGGAGCACGATCATGCGCACCC
GTGGGGCCGCCATGCCGGCGATAATGGCCTGCTTCTCGCCGAAACGTTTGGTGGCGGGACCAGTGACGAA
GGCTTGAGCGAGGGCGTGCAAGATTCCGAATACCGCAAGCGACAGGCCGATCATCGTCGCGCTCCAGCGA
AAGCGGTCCTCGCCGAAAATGACCCAGAGCGCTGCCGGCACCTGTCCTACGAGTTGCATGATAAAGAAGA
CAGTCATAAGTGCGGCGACGATAGTCATGCCCCGCGCCCACCGGAAGGAGCTGACTGGGTTGAAGGCTCT
CAAGGGCATCGGTCGAGATCCCGGTGCCTAATGAGTGAGCTAACTTACATTAATTGCGTTGCGCTCACTG
CCCGCTTTCCAGTCGGGAAACCTGTCGTGCCAGCTGCATTAATGAATCGGCCAACGCGCGGGGAGAGGCG
GTTTGCGTATTGGGCGCCAGGGTGGTTTTTCTTTTCACCAGTGAGACGGGCAACAGCTGATTGCCCTTCA
CCGCCTGGCCCTGAGAGAGTTGCAGCAAGCGGTCCACGCTGGTTTGCCCCAGCAGGCGAAAATCCTGTTT
GATGGTGGTTAACGGCGGGATATAACATGAGCTGTCTTCGGTATCGTCGTATCCCACTACCGAGATATCC
GCACCAACGCGCAGCCCGGACTCGGTAATGGCGCGCATTGCGCCCAGCGCCATCTGATCGTTGGCAACCA
GCATCGCAGTGGGAACGATGCCCTCATTCAGCATTTGCATGGTTTGTTGAAAACCGGACATGGCACTCCA
GTCGCCTTCCCGTTCCGCTATCGGCTGAATTTGATTGCGAGTGAGATATTTATGCCAGCCAGCCAGACGC
AGACGCGCCGAGACAGAACTTAATGGGCCCGCTAACAGCGCGATTTGCTGGTGACCCAATGCGACCAGAT
GCTCCACGCCCAGTCGCGTACCGTCTTCATGGGAGAAAATAATACTGTTGATGGGTGTCTGGTCAGAGAC
ATCAAGAAATAACGCCGGAACATTAGTGCAGGCAGCTTCCACAGCAATGGCATCCTGGTCATCCAGCGGA
TAGTTAATGATCAGCCCACTGACGCGTTGCGCGAGAAGATTGTGCACCGCCGCTTTACAGGCTTCGACGC
CGCTTCGTTCTACCATCGACACCACCACGCTGGCACCCAGTTGATCGGCGCGAGATTTAATCGCCGCGAC
AATTTGCGACGGCGCGTGCAGGGCCAGACTGGAGGTGGCAACGCCAATCAGCAACGACTGTTTGCCCGCC
AGTTGTTGTGCCACGCGGTTGGGAATGTAATTCAGCTCCGCCATCGCCGCTTCCACTTTTTCCCGCGTTT
TCGCAGAAACGTGGCTGGCCTGGTTCACCACGCGGGAAACGGTCTGATAAGAGACACCGGCATACTCTGC
GACATCGTATAACGTTACTGGTTTCACATTCACCACCCTGAATTGACTCTCTTCCGGGCGCTATCATGCC
ATACCGCGAAAGGTTTTGCGCCATTCGATGGTGTCCGGGATCTCGACGCTCTCCCTTATGCGACTCCTGC
ATTAGGAAGCAGCCCAGTAGTAGGTTGAGGCCGTTGAGCACCGCCGCCGCAAGGAATGGTGCATGCAAGG
AGATGGCGCCCAACAGTCCCCCGGCCACGGGGCCTGCCACCATACCCACGCCGAAACAAGCGCTCATGAG
CCCGAAGTGGCGAGCCCGATCTTCCCCATCGGTGATGTCGGCGATATAGGCGCCAGCAACCGCACCTGTG
GCGCCGGTGATGCCGGCCACGATGCGTCCGGCGTAGAGGATCGAGATCTCGATCCCGCGAAATTAATACG
ACTCACTATAGGGGAATTGTGAGCGGATAACAATTCCCCTCTAGAAATAATTTTGTTTAACTTTAAGAAG
GAGATATACCATGGGCAGCAGCCATCATCATCATCATCACAGCAGCGGCCTGGTGCCGCGCGGCAGCCAT
ATGAACGGAAATGACAGCAAGAAGTTCAAAGGTGACAGCCGAAGTGCAGGCGTCCCCTCTAGAGTGATCC
ACATCCGGAAGCTCCCCATCGACGTCACGGAGGGGGAAGTCATCTCCCTGGGGCTGCCCTTTGGGAAGGT
CACCAACCTCCTGATGCTGAAGGGGAAAAACCAGGCCTTCATCGAGATGAACACGGAGGAGGCTGCCAAC
ACCATGGTGAACTACTACACCTCGGTGACCCCTGTGCTGCGCGGCCAGCCCATCTACATCCAGTTCTCTA
ACCACAAGGAGCTGAAGACCGACAGCTCTCCCAACCAGGCGCGGGCCCAGGCGGCCCTGCAGGCGGTGAA
CTCGGTCCAGTCGGGGAACCTGGCCTTGGCTGCCTCGGCGGCGGCCGTGGACGCAGGGATGGCGATGGCC
GGGCAGAGCCCTGTGCTCAGGATCATCGTGGAGAACCTCTTCTACCCTGTGACCCTGGATGTGCTGCACC
AGATTTTCTCCAAGTTCGGCACAGTGTTGAAGATCATCACCTTCACCAAGAACAACCAGTTCCAGGCCCT
GCTGCAGTATGCGGACCCCGTGAGCGCCCAGCACGCCAAGCTGTCGCTGGACGGGCAGAACATCTACAAC
GCCAGCAGCACGCTGCGCATCGACTTTTCCAAGCTCACCAGCCTCAACGTCAAGTACAACAATGACAAGA
GCCGTGACTACACACGCCCAGACCTGCCTTCCGGGGACAGCCAGCCCTCGCTGGACCAGACCATGGCCGC
GGCCTTCGGCCTTTCCGTTCCGAACGTCCACGGCGCCCTGGCCCCCCTGGCCATCCCCTCGGCGTGACTC
GAGCACCACCACCACCACCACTGAGATCCGGCTGCTAACAAAGCCCGAAAGGAAGCTGAGTTGGCTGCTG
CCACCGCTGAGCAATAACTAGCATAACCCCTTGGGGCCTCTAAACGGGTCTTGAGGGGTTTTTTGCTGAA
AGGAGGAACTATATCCGGATTGGCGAATGGG
[124 nt withheld, positions 4652-4775]
C
[91 nt withheld, positions 4777-4867]
A
[49 nt withheld, positions 4869-4917]
CCTTTGACGTTGGAGTCCACGTTCTTT
[37 nt withheld, positions 4945-4981]
ACCCTATCTCGGTCTATTCTTTTGATTTATAAGGGATTTTGCCGATTTCGGCCTATTGGTTAAAAAATGA
GCTGATTTAACAAAAATTTAACGCGAATTTTAACAAAATATTAACGCTTACAATTTAGGTGGCACTTTTC
GGGGAAATGTGCGCGGAACCCCTATTTGTTTATTTTTCTAAATACATTCAAATATGTATCCGCTCATGAA
TTAATTCTTAGAAAAACTCATCGAGCATCAAATGAAACTGCAATTTATTCATATCAGGATTATCAATACC
ATATTTTTGAAAAAGCCGTTTCTGTAATGAAGGAGAAAACTCACCGAGGCAGTTCCATAGGATGGCAAGA
TCCTGGTATCGGTCTGCGATTCCGACTCGTCCAACATCAATACAACCTATTAATTTCCCCTCGTCAAAAA
TAAGGTTATCAAGTGAGAAATCACCATGAGTGACGACTGAATCCGGTGAGAATGGCAAAAGTTTATGCAT
TTCTTTCCAGACTTGTTCAACAGGCCAGCCATTACGCTCGTCATCAAAATCACTCGCATCAACCAAACCG
TTATTCATTCGTGATTGCGCCTGAGCGAGACGAAATACGCGATCGCTGTTAAAAGGACAATTACAAACAG
GAATCGAATGCAACCGGCGCAGGAACACTGCCAGCGCATCAACAATATTTTCACCTGAATCAGGATATTC
TTCTAATACCTGGAATGCTGTTTTCCCGGGGATCGCAGTGGTGAGTAACCATGCATCATCAGGAGTACGG
ATAAAATGCTTGATGGTCGGAAGAGGCATAAATTCCGTCAGCCAGTTTAGTCTGACCATCTCATCTGTAA
CATCATTGGCAACGCTACCTTTGCCATGTTTCAGAAACAACTCTGGCGCATCGGGCTTCCCATACAATCG
ATAGATTGTCGCACCTGATTGCCCGACATTATCGCGAGCCCATTTATACCCATATAAATCAGCATCCATG
TTGGAATTTAATCGCGGCCTAGAGCAAGACGTTTCCCGTTGAATATGGCTCATAACACCCCTTGTATTAC
TGTTTATGTAAGCAGACAGTTTTATTGTTCATGACCAAAATCCCTTAACGTGAGTTTTCGTTCCACTGAG
CGTCAGACCCCGTAGAAAAGATCAA
Features (pLannotate 1.2.2; 21 found; start..end, strand, type, name):
     10..598     +  rep_origin     ori: high-copy-number ColE1/pMB1/pBR322/pUC origin of replication
    784..923     -  misc_feature   bom: basis of mobility region from pBR322
   1025..1216    -  CDS            rop: Rop protein, which maintains plasmids at low copy number; rop
   1233..1613    +  CDS            YPB1_ECOLX: Protein predicted: Swiss-Prot protein existence level 4. From Escherichia coli.
   1685..1976    -  CDS            TcR (fragment): tetracycline efflux protein; tet; confers resistance to tetracycline
   1991..2012    -  protein_bind   CAP binding site: CAP binding activates transcription in the presence of cAMP. E. coli catabolite activator protein
   2025..3107    -  CDS            lacI: lac repressor; lacI; The lac repressor binds to the lac operator to inhibit transcription in E. coli. This inhibition can be relieved by adding lactose or isopropyl-β-D-thiogalactopyranoside (IPTG).
   3108..3185    -  promoter       lacI promoter: lacI
   3193..3472    -  CDS            TcR (fragment): tetracycline efflux protein; tet; confers resistance to tetracycline
   3494..3512    +  promoter       T7 promoter: promoter for bacteriophage T7 RNA polymerase
   3513..3537    +  protein_bind   lac operator: The lac repressor binds to the lac operator to inhibit transcription in E. coli. This inhibition can be relieved by adding lactose or isopropyl-β-D-thiogalactopyranoside (IPTG). lac repressor encoded by lacI
   3552..3574    +  RBS            RBS: efficient ribosome binding site from bacteriophage T7 gene 10 (Olins and Rangwala, 1989)
   3593..3609    +  CDS            capTEV™ (fragment): composite tag for in vivo biotinylation, TEV protease cleavage, and 6xHis tagging
   3620..3637    +  CDS            thrombin site: thrombin recognition and cleavage site
   3635..4474    +  CDS            PTBP1 (fragment): PTBP1_HUMAN - Also known as PTB. Experimental evidence at protein level: Swiss-Prot protein existence level 1. Plays a role in pre-mRNA splicing and in the regulation of alternative splicing events. Activates exon skipping of its own pre- mRNA during muscle cell differentiation. Binds to the polypyrimidine tract of introns. May promote RNA looping when bound to two separate polypyrimidine tracts in the same pre-mRNA. May promote the binding of U2 snRNP to pre-mRNA. Cooperates with RAVER1 to modulate switching between mutually exclusive exons during maturation of the TPM1 pre- mRNA. Represses t
   4484..4501    +  CDS            9xHis (fragment): 9xHis affinity tag
   4511..4560    +  CDS            SET1 (fragment): solubility-enhancement tag derived from T7 phage gene 10B
   4568..4615    +  terminator     T7 terminator: transcription terminator for bacteriophage T7 RNA polymerase
   4652..5080    +  rep_origin     f1 ori (sequence partly withheld): f1 bacteriophage origin of replication; arrow indicates direction of (+) strand synthesis
   5133..5190    +  promoter       AmpR promoter (fragment): bla
   5199..6014    -  CDS            KanR: aminoglycoside phosphotransferase; aph(3')-Ia; confers resistance to kanamycin in bacteria or G418 (Geneticin®) in eukaryotes
