[The description below was written by a language model from this plasmid's Addgene catalogue record and pLannotate feature annotations shown in this document.]
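Description:
pET28a-PTBP1-RRM12CCtoSS is a bacterial expression plasmid built on the Novagen pET28a backbone for producing a fragment of human polypyrimidine tract binding protein 1 (PTBP1) in E. coli. The insert, about 830 bp and cloned between NdeI and EcoRI, encodes the first two RNA recognition motifs (RRM1 and RRM2) and carries two substitutions, Cys250 to Ser and Cys251 to Ser. The plasmid replicates from a pBR322-type ColE1 origin accompanied by the bom region and the rop gene, and also carries an f1 phage origin. Selection is by kanamycin through the aph(3')-Ia gene. The catalogue lists a total size of 6,200 bp, while the sequenced record underlying the feature table is 6,126 nt.

Expression is driven by a T7 promoter followed directly by a lac operator and the T7 gene 10 ribosome binding site, with the plasmid-borne lacI gene supplying repressor. Transcription therefore requires a host providing T7 RNA polymerase and is induced with IPTG. The reading frame begins with the backbone's N-terminal hexahistidine tag and a thrombin cleavage site, which allow metal-affinity purification and optional removal of the tag, and continues into the PTBP1 fragment. A T7 terminator lies downstream. The annotation also detects a His-tag sequence after the insert, corresponding to the optional C-terminal tag of pET28a, but the record lists only the N-terminal tag and does not indicate whether the downstream one is translated. Short hits labelled capTEV, SET1 and TcR fragments appear to be partial matches to backbone sequence rather than functional elements.

The stated purpose is recombinant production of the cysteine-free RRM1-2 protein. The associated publication concerns structural modelling of protein-RNA complexes by crosslinking and mass spectrometry, although the record does not explain the reason for the cysteine substitutions.
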