Addgene plasmid #89155: pET28a-PTBP1-RRM12CCtoSS
Purpose: Recombinant expression of PTBP1-RRM12 C250S,C251S in E.coli
Depositing lab: Frédéric Allain. Depositing organization: ETH Zurich (Swiss Federal Institute of Technology). Publication: Structural modeling of protein-RNA complexes using crosslinking of segmentally isotope-labeled RNA and MS/MS. Dorn G, Leitner A, Boudet J, Campagne S, von Schroetter C, Moursy A, Aebersold R, Allain FH. Nat Methods. 2017 Mar 27. doi: 10.1038/nmeth.4235. PubMed 28346450.
Backbone
  Vector backbone: pET28a
  Backbone manufacturer: Novagen
  Backbone size w/o insert (bp): 5369
  Total vector size (bp): 6200
  Vector type: Bacterial Expression
Growth in bacteria
  Bacterial resistance: Kanamycin, 50 μg/mL
  Growth temperature: 37°C
  Growth strain: DH5alpha
  Copy number: Unknown
Gene/Insert
  Gene/Insert name: Polypyrimidine Tract Binding Protein 1 RNA Recognition Motif 1+2 mutant C250S, C251S (alt name: PTBP1 RNA Binding Domain 1+2 mutant C250S, C251S)
  Species: H. sapiens (human)
  Insert size (bp): 831
  Mutation: mutations: Cys 250 to Ser, Cys 251 to Ser
  Entrez Gene: PTBP1 (a.k.a. HNRNP-I, HNRNPI, HNRPI, PTB, PTB-1, PTB-T, PTB2, PTB3, PTB4, pPTB)
  Promoter: T7
  Tag / fusion protein: hexa His (N terminal on backbone)
  Cloning method: Restriction Enzyme; 5′ cloning site NdeI (unknown if destroyed); 3′ cloning site EcoRI (unknown if destroyed)
  Sequencing primers: 5′ T7; 3′ T7 terminator
Terms and licenses: Academic/Nonprofit Terms; Industry Terms: Not Available to Industry
How to cite: pET28a-PTBP1-RRM12CCtoSS was a gift from Frédéric Allain (Addgene plasmid # 89155 ; http://n2t.net/addgene:89155 ; RRID:Addgene_89155)
