>Addgene plasmid #89155 | pET28a-PTBP1-RRM12CCtoSS | depositor partial sequence | sequence record 175736 | coding region RRM12 mutant C250S, C251S
CTTTAAGAAGGAGATATACCATGGGCAGCAGCCATCATCATCATCATCACAGCAGCGGCCTGGTGCCGCG
CGGCAGCCATATGAACGGAAATGACAGCAAGAAGTTCAAAGGTGACAGCCGAAGTGCAGGCGTCCCCTCT
AGAGTGATCCACATCCGGAAGCTCCCCATCGACGTCACGGAGGGGGAAGTCATCTCCCTGGGGCTGCCCT
TTGGGAAGGTCACCAACCTCCTGATGCTGAAGGGGAAAAACCAGGCCTTCATCGAGATGAACACGGAGGA
GGCTGCCAACACCATGGTGAACTACTACACCTCGGTGACCCCTGTGCTGCGCGGCCAGCCCATCTACATC
CAGTTCTCTAACCACAAGGAGCTGAAGACCGACAGCTCTCCCAACCAGGCGCGGGCCCAGGCGGCCCTGC
AGGCGGTGAACTCGGTCCAGTCGGGGAACCTGGCCTTGGCTGCCTCGGCGGCGGCCGTGGACGCAGGGAT
GGCGATGGCCGGGCAGAGCCCTGTGCTCAGGATCATCGTGGAGAACCTCTTCTACCCTGTGACCCTGGAT
GTGCTGCACCAGATTTTCTCCAAGTTCGGCACAGTGTTGAAGATCATCACCTTCACCAAGAACAACCAGT
TCCAGGCCCTGCTGCAGTATGCGGACCCCGTGAGCGCCCAGCACGCCAAGCTGTCGCTGGACGGGCAGAA
CATCTACAACGCCAGCAGCACGCTGCGCATCGACTTTTCCAAGCTCACCAGCCTCAACGTCAAGTACAAC
AATGACAAGAGCCGTGACTACACACGCCCAGACCTGCCTTCCGGGGACAGCCAGCCCTCGCTGGACCAGA
CCATGGCCGCGGCCTTCGGCCTTTCCGTTCCGAACGTCCACGGCGCCCTGGCCCCCCTGGCCATCCCCTC
GGCGTGACTCGAGCACCACCACCACCACCACTGA
